Addgene plasmid #157650: GGDest2-Amp
Purpose: (Empty Backbone) Golden Gate assembly of a pET28-compatible fusion-protein ORF insert
Depositing lab: Karmella Haynes. Depositing organization: Emory University. Publication: Rapid Single-Pot Assembly of Modular Chromatin Proteins for Epigenetic Engineering. Haynes KA, Priode JH. Methods Mol Biol. 2023;2599:191-214. doi: 10.1007/978-1-0716-2847-8_14. PubMed 36427151.
Backbone
  Vector backbone: V0120
  Backbone size (bp): 3280
  Modifications to backbone: V0120 was linearized with EcoRI and PstI. A dsOligo insert (BamHI, BbsI, BbsI, HindIII) with EcoRI and PstI overhangs was ligated into the V0120 backbone. V0120 (aka V0100) was derived from pUC19 (C. Ajo-Franklin, Pam Silver lab, Harvard).
  Vector type: Synthetic Biology
  Promoter: none
Growth in bacteria
  Bacterial resistance: Ampicillin, 100 μg/mL
  Growth temperature: 37°C
  Growth strain: DH5alpha
  Copy number: High Copy
Gene/Insert
  Cloning method: Gateway Cloning
  Sequencing primers: 5′ M13 forward (5'-GTAAAACGACGGCCAG); 3′ M13 reverse (5'-CAGGAAACAGCTATGAC)
Terms and licenses: Academic/Nonprofit Terms; Industry Terms: Not Available to Industry
Depositor comments: The annotated sequence is also available at the Haynes lab Benchling site: https://benchling.com/s/seq-IBDVQps5oOZ1KXXrxxIx. Please visit https://doi.org/10.17504/protocols.io.brgcm3sw for the protocol.
How to cite: GGDest2-Amp was a gift from Karmella Haynes (Addgene plasmid # 157650 ; http://n2t.net/addgene:157650 ; RRID:Addgene_157650)
