[The description below was written by a language model from this plasmid's Addgene catalogue record and pLannotate feature annotations shown in this document.]
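Description:
GGDest2-Amp is an empty destination backbone for synthetic biology work, built on V0120 (also called V0100), a pUC19-derived cloning vector of about 3.3 kb. It is propagated in E. coli at high copy from a ColE1/pUC-type origin and selected with ampicillin through the β-lactamase gene (AmpR) driven by its own bla promoter. An f1 bacteriophage origin is also annotated, along with short remnants of rop, bom and lacI sequences that are fragmentary carry-overs from ancestral vectors rather than functional elements.

The defining modification is a short double-stranded oligonucleotide ligated between the EcoRI and PstI sites of V0120, which introduces a BamHI site, two BbsI sites and a HindIII site. BbsI is a type IIS enzyme that cuts outside its recognition sequence, so digestion at the paired sites releases the recognition sequences and leaves defined overhangs. These overhangs accept an ordered set of modules in a single-pot Golden Gate reaction. The flanking BamHI and HindIII sites then allow the assembled fusion-protein open reading frame to be excised and moved into a pET28-type expression vector, which matches the stated purpose of building a pET28-compatible ORF insert. The record lists the cloning method as Gateway, but no recombination sites are annotated, and the description of the design points to Golden Gate assembly instead.

The depositor lists no promoter for the insert, so this is an assembly and shuttle intermediate rather than an expression plasmid. The feature table does show the residual pUC lac promoter, operator and CAP site beside a lacZα fragment that spans the cloning region. M13 forward and reverse priming sites are used to sequence across the assembled insert. The associated publication applies the system to rapid assembly of modular chromatin proteins for epigenetic engineering.
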