Features (pLannotate 1.2.2; 12 found; start..end, strand, type, name):
    250..266     -  protein_bind   lac operator: The lac repressor binds to the lac operator to inhibit transcription in E. coli. This inhibition can be relieved by adding lactose or isopropyl-β-D-thiogalactopyranoside (IPTG). lac repressor encoded by lacI
    274..304     -  promoter       lac promoter: promoter for the E. coli lac operon
    319..340     -  protein_bind   CAP binding site: CAP binding activates transcription in the presence of cAMP. E. coli catabolite activator protein
    353..445     -  CDS            lacI (fragment): lac repressor; lacI; The lac repressor binds to the lac operator to inhibit transcription in E. coli. This inhibition can be relieved by adding lactose or isopropyl-β-D-thiogalactopyranoside (IPTG).
    628..1216    -  rep_origin     ori: high-copy-number ColE1/pMB1/pBR322/pUC origin of replication
   1387..2247    -  CDS            AmpR: β-lactamase; bla; confers resistance to ampicillin, carbenicillin, and related antibiotics
   2248..2352    -  promoter       AmpR promoter: bla
   2447..2482    +  CDS            rop (fragment): Rop protein, which maintains plasmids at low copy number; rop
   2584..2633    +  misc_feature   bom (fragment): basis of mobility region from pBR322
   2634..3089    -  rep_origin     f1 ori (sequence partly withheld): f1 bacteriophage origin of replication; arrow indicates direction of (+) strand synthesis
   3108..3159    +  misc_feature   bom (fragment): basis of mobility region from pBR322
   3165..43      -  CDS            lacZα (fragment) (across the origin): LacZα fragment of β-galactosidase; lacZ fragment
>Addgene plasmid #157650 | GGDest2-Amp | addgene full sequence | sequence record 319733 | Addgene NGS Result
GGGTTTTCCCAGTCACGACGTTGTAAAACGACGGCCAGTGAATTGGAGGCTACAGTCAGTGGAGAGGACT
TTCACTGACTGACTGACTGCGTCTCAACCTGAATTCGGATCCAAGGAGGGGTCTTCGAGAAGACCTACTA
GGAAGCTTCTGCAGAGCAAGAGACGACTGACTGACTGACTGGAAAGAGGAAGGGCTGGAAGAGGAAGGAG
CTTGGCGTAATCATGGTCATAGCTGTTTCCTGTGTGAAATTGTTATCCGCTCACAATTCCACACAACATA
CGAGCCGGAAGCATAAAGTGTAAAGCCTGGGGTGCCTAATGAGTGAGCTAACTCACATTAATTGCGTTGC
GCTCACTGCCCGCTTTCCAGTCGGGAAACCTGTCGTGCCAGCTGCATTAATGAATCGGCCAACGCGCGGG
GAGAGGCGGTTTGCGTATTGGGCGCTCTTCCGCTTCCTCGCTCACTGACTCGCTGCGCTCGGTCGTTCGG
CTGCGGCGAGCGGTATCAGCTCACTCAAAGGCGGTAATACGGTTATCCACAGAATCAGGGGATAACGCAG
GAAAGAACATGTGAGCAAAAGGCCAGCAAAAGGCCAGGAACCGTAAAAAGGCCGCGTTGCTGGCGTTTTT
CCATAGGCTCCGCCCCCCTGACGAGCATCACAAAAATCGACGCTCAAGTCAGAGGTGGCGAAACCCGACA
GGACTATAAAGATACCAGGCGTTTCCCCCTGGAAGCTCCCTCGTGCGCTCTCCTGTTCCGACCCTGCCGC
TTACCGGATACCTGTCCGCCTTTCTCCCTTCGGGAAGCGTGGCGCTTTCTCATAGCTCACGCTGTAGGTA
TCTCAGTTCGGTGTAGGTCGTTCGCTCCAAGCTGGGCTGTGTGCACGAACCCCCCGTTCAGCCCGACCGC
TGCGCCTTATCCGGTAACTATCGTCTTGAGTCCAACCCGGTAAGACACGACTTATCGCCACTGGCAGCAG
CCACTGGTAACAGGATTAGCAGAGCGAGGTATGTAGGCGGTGCTACAGAGTTCTTGAAGTGGTGGCCTAA
CTACGGCTACACTAGAAGAACAGTATTTGGTATCTGCGCTCTGCTGAAGCCAGTTACCTTCGGAAAAAGA
GTTGGTAGCTCTTGATCCGGCAAACAAACCACCGCTGGTAGCGGTGGTTTTTTTGTTTGCAAGCAGCAGA
TTACGCGCAGAAAAAAAGGATCTCAAGAAGATCCTTTGATCTTTTCTACGGGGTCTGACGCTCAGTGGAA
CGAAAACTCACGTTAAGGGATTTTGGTCATGAGATTATCAAAAAGGATCTTCACCTAGATCCTTTTAAAT
TAAAAATGAAGTTTTAAATCAATCTAAAGTATATATGAGTAAACTTGGTCTGACAGTTACCAATGCTTAA
TCAGTGAGGCACCTATCTCAGCGATCTGTCTATTTCGTTCATCCATAGTTGCCTGACTCCCCGTCGTGTA
GATAACTACGATACGGGAGGGCTTACCATCTGGCCCCAGTGCTGCAATGATACCGCGAGACCCACGCTCA
CCGGCTCCAGATTTATCAGCAATAAACCAGCCAGCCGGAAGGGCCGAGCGCAGAAGTGGTCCTGCAACTT
TATCCGCCTCCATCCAGTCTATTAATTGTTGCCGGGAAGCTAGAGTAAGTAGTTCGCCAGTTAATAGTTT
GCGCAACGTTGTTGCCATTGCTACAGGCATCGTGGTGTCACGCTCGTCGTTTGGTATGGCTTCATTCAGC
TCCGGTTCCCAACGATCAAGGCGAGTTACATGATCCCCCATGTTGTGCAAAAAAGCGGTTAGCTCCTTCG
GTCCTCCGATCGTTGTCAGAAGTAAGTTGGCCGCAGTGTTATCACTCATGGTTATGGCAGCACTGCATAA
TTCTCTTACTGTCATGCCATCCGTAAGATGCTTTTCTGTGACTGGTGAGTACTCAACCAAGTCATTCTGA
GAATAGTGTATGCGGCGACCGAGTTGCTCTTGCCCGGCGTCAATACGGGATAATACCGCGCCACATAGCA
GAACTTTAAAAGTGCTCATCATTGGAAAACGTTCTTCGGGGCGAAAACTCTCAAGGATCTTACCGCTGTT
GAGATCCAGTTCGATGTAACCCACTCGTGCACCCAACTGATCTTCAGCATCTTTTACTTTCACCAGCGTT
TCTGGGTGAGCAAAAACAGGAAGGCAAAATGCCGCAAAAAAGGGAATAAGGGCGACACGGAAATGTTGAA
TACTCATACTCTTCCTTTTTCAATATTATTGAAGCATTTATCAGGGTTATTGTCTCATGAGCGGATACAT
ATTTGAATGTATTTAGAAAAATAAACAAATAGGGGTTCCGCGCACATTTCCCCGAAAAGTGCCACCTGAC
GTCTAAGAAACCATTATTATCATGACATTAACCTATAAAAATAGGCGTATCACGAGGCCCTTTCGTCTCG
CGCGTTTCGGTGATGACGGTGAAAACCTCTGACACATGCAGCTCCCGGAGACGGTCACAGCTTGTCTGTA
AGCGGATGCCGGGAGCAGACAAGCCCGTCAGGGCGCGTCAGCGGGTGTTGGCGGGTGTCGGGGCTGGCTT
AACTATGCGGCATCAGAGCAGATTGTACTGAGAGTGCACCATAAAATTGTAAACGTTAATATTTTGTTAA
AATTCGCGTTAAATTTTTGTTAAATCAGCTCATTTTTTAACCAATAGACCGAAATCGGCAAAATCCCTTA
TAAATCAAAAGAATAGCCCGAGATAGAGT
[37 nt withheld, positions 2760-2796]
AAAGAACGTGGACTCCAACGTCAAAGG
[141 nt withheld, positions 2824-2964]
G
[46 nt withheld, positions 2966-3011]
A
[95 nt withheld, positions 3013-3107]
TATGCGGTGTGAAATACCGCACAGATGCGTAAGGAGAAAATACCGCATCAGGCGCCATTCGCCATTCAGG
CTGCGCAACTGTTGGGAAGGGCGATCGGTGCGGGCCTCTTCGCTATTACGCCAGCTGGCGAAAGGGGGAT
GTGCTGCAAGGCGATTAAGTTGGGTAACGCCA
